Addgene plasmid #220729: AiP2136 - pAAV-AiE2586m-minBG-iCre(R297T)-BGHpA
Purpose: AiE2586m is an enhancer sequence, designed to induce cre-dependent recombination in specific populations of brain cells
Depositing lab: Allen Institute for Brain Science & Bosiljka Tasic. Depositing organization: Allen Institute. Publication: A suite of enhancer AAVs and transgenic mouse lines for genetic access to cortical cell types. Ben-Simon Y, Hooper M, Narayan S, Daigle TL, Dwivedi D, Way SW, Oster A, Stafford DA, Mich JK, Taormina MJ, Martinez RA, Opitz-Araya X, Roth JR, Alexander JR, Allen S, Amster A, Arbuckle J, Ayala A, Baker PM, Bakken TE, Barcelli T, Barta S, Bendrick J, Bertagnolli D, Bielstein C, Bishwakarma P, Bowlus J, Boyer G, Brouner K, Casian B, Casper T, Chakka AB, Chakrabarty R, Chance RK, Chavan S, Clark M, Colbert K, Collman F, Daniel S, Departee M, DiValentin P, Donadio N, Dotson N, Egdorf T, Fliss T, Gabitto M, Garcia J, Gary A, Gasperini M, Gloe J, Goldy J, Gore BB, Graybuck L, Greisman N, Haeseleer F, Halterman C, Haradon Z, Hastings SD, Helback O, Ho W, Hockemeyer D, Huang C, Huff S, Hunker A, Johansen N, Jones D, Juneau Z, Kalmbach B, Kannan M, Khem S, Kussick E, Kutsal R, Larsen R, Lee C, Lee AY, Leibly M, Lenz GH, Li S, Liang E, Lusk N, Madigan Z, Malloy J, Malone J, McCue R, Melchor J, Mollenkopf T, Moosman S, Morin E, Newman D, Ng L, Ngo K, Omstead V, Otto S, Oyama A, Pena N, Pham T, Phillips E, Pom CA, Potekhina L, Ransford S, Ray PL, Rette D, Reynoldson C, Rimorin C, Rocha D, Ruiz A, Sanchez REA, Sawyer L, Sedeno-Cortes A, Sevigny JP, Shapovalova N, Shepard N, Shulga L, Sigler AR, Siverts L, Soliman S, Somasundaram S, Staats B, Stewart K, Szelenyi E, Tieu M, Trader C, Tran A, van Velthoven CTJ, Walker M, Wang Y, Weed N, Wirthlin M, Wood T, Wynalda B, Yao Z, Zhou T, Ariza J, Dee N, Reding M, Ronellenfitch K, Mufti S, Sunkin SM, Smith KA, Esposito L, Waters J, Thyagarajan B, Yao S, Lein ES, Zeng H, Levi BP, Ngai J, Ting JT, Tasic B. Cell. 2025 May 16:S0092-8674(25)00513-6. doi: 10.1016/j.cell.2025.05.002. PubMed 40403729.
Backbone
  Vector backbone: pAAV2
  Vector type: AAV
Growth in bacteria
  Bacterial resistance: Ampicillin, 100 μg/mL
  Growth temperature: 37°C
  Growth strain: NEB Stable
  Copy number: High Copy
Gene/Insert
  Gene/Insert name: iCre(R297T)
  Species: Synthetic
  Promoter: minBG
  Cloning method: Gibson Cloning
Terms and licenses: Academic/Nonprofit Terms; Industry Terms: Not Available to Industry
Depositor comments: 5' Cloning Site: MluI (not destroyed), 3' Cloning Site: SgrAI (not destroyed).
How to cite: AiP2136 - pAAV-AiE2586m-minBG-iCre(R297T)-BGHpA was a gift from Allen Institute for Brain Science & Bosiljka Tasic (Addgene plasmid # 220729 ; http://n2t.net/addgene:220729 ; RRID:Addgene_220729)
