[The description below was written by a language model from this plasmid's Addgene catalogue record and pLannotate feature annotations shown in this document.]
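Description:
AiP2136 - pAAV-AiE2586m-minBG-iCre(R297T)-BGHpA is an AAV transfer plasmid built on a pAAV2 backbone and intended for packaging a recombinant adeno-associated virus genome that delivers Cre recombinase to defined brain cell populations. It is propagated in bacteria as a high-copy plasmid through a ColE1/pUC-type origin and selected with ampicillin via the β-lactamase gene and its own promoter. An f1 phage origin and small remnants of pBR322 bom and rop sequences are also annotated in the backbone. The roughly 4.9 kb sequence shows a complete AAV2 inverted terminal repeat downstream of the cassette, while only short ITR fragments are detected at the upstream end. This is a common outcome of annotating these highly structured repeats, although the record itself does not explain it.

Between the ITRs, the payload consists of the AiE2586m enhancer placed upstream of a minimal beta-globin promoter (minBG), which on its own gives little expression and so relies on the enhancer for cell-type-selective activity. Neither of these two elements is called out in the automated feature table, but they are named in the catalogue fields and presumably occupy the unannotated region ahead of the coding sequence. They drive iCre(R297T), a synthetic codon-improved Cre carrying an R297T substitution, followed by the bovine growth hormone polyadenylation signal. The record does not state the purpose of the mutation or which cell populations the enhancer targets. The enhancer region is flanked by retained MluI and SgrAI sites, so it can be exchanged. The vector is designed to induce recombination of loxP-flanked or Cre-dependent alleles and reporters in specific brain cell types, as part of a broader enhancer-AAV toolkit for genetic access to cortical cell types.
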