Features (pLannotate 1.2.2; 12 found; start..end, strand, type, name):
     12..39      +  repeat_region  AAV2 ITR (fragment): inverted terminal repeat of adeno-associated virus serotype 2 inverted
     68..95      +  repeat_region  AAV2 ITR (fragment): inverted terminal repeat of adeno-associated virus serotype 2 inverted
    887..1912    +  CDS            cre: RECR_BPP1 - Experimental evidence at protein level: Swiss-Prot protein existence level 1. Catalyzes site-specific recombination between two 34-base- pair LOXP sites. Its role is to maintain the phage genome as a monomeric unit-copy plasmid in the lysogenic state. From Escherichia phage P1 (Bacteriophage P1).
   1952..2063    +  polyA_signal   bGH poly(A) signal: bovine growth hormone polyadenylation signal
   2181..2321    +  repeat_region  AAV2 ITR: inverted terminal repeat of adeno-associated virus serotype 2 inverted
   2326..2377    -  misc_feature   bom (fragment): basis of mobility region from pBR322
   2396..2851    +  rep_origin     f1 ori (sequence partly withheld): f1 bacteriophage origin of replication; arrow indicates direction of (+) strand synthesis
   2852..2901    -  misc_feature   bom (fragment): basis of mobility region from pBR322
   3003..3038    -  CDS            rop (fragment): Rop protein, which maintains plasmids at low copy number; rop
   3133..3237    +  promoter       AmpR promoter: bla
   3238..4098    +  CDS            AmpR: β-lactamase; bla; confers resistance to ampicillin, carbenicillin, and related antibiotics
   4269..4857    +  rep_origin     ori: high-copy-number ColE1/pMB1/pBR322/pUC origin of replication
>Addgene plasmid #220729 | AiP2136 - pAAV-AiE2586m-minBG-iCre(R297T)-BGHpA | addgene full sequence | sequence record 462514 | Addgene NGS Result
CCTGCAGGCAGCTGCGCGCTCGCTCGCTCACTGAGGCCGCCCGGGCGTCGGGCGACCTTTGGTCGCCCGG
CCTCAGTGAGCGAGCGAGCGCGCAGAGAGGGAGTGGCCAACTCCATCACTAGGGGTTCCTGCGGCCGCAG
AGGAAGCAGGAAGCTGCAAGCCAAGCCTTAGCGCTTTCACAACCTCCGTGTGCACACCCTGGTTCCTCTG
TTAATTGTGGCACATCTGCTCCTCGCCCTCTGGATGTTTGGGTCCCTCGGTTGGAATGATTCCAGGCTGT
CTGCTCACAGATGTTTCTCACGAGTCTTGTCAAGTGATGCAGAGGTGGAAAACTAAAAAGAGGAGGCATT
GTACCGTCCTCCCCCCACCAGCAGTCCACTAAAAATCAGACCACCCAAGCAAACACCAGGGCTGCTTTTC
TCTGAGCATTCTGCCAGATTACAGCAGAGCGGGCTGGGTCCCGGGAGGGGGTGTGGAAGGGGGTGCTGGC
GCTGAACAGAGGAAGGCTTTCAGAGCCTGGACTTGCCAAGTCTCACAGTCTCGCTTTCACACATTGCTTC
TCAATCTTGGTGCTGTGGCTGCCTCCCCAGGATGCAGAACATTTCCCTCCTGTGTGAAGGATGATGATGA
CAGCAAAGTGATTTGTGCAAACAGTGACCTGAGGTTCCCTCCATAGACACTAAGGCCTGTGCCACTTCCC
AGAAAGGGTCGCCTCCAGCTTGACTGAGATTTGGAAATTCTCAGAATCACAAAGAGACCCTTTGAGTTAG
CGGAGCTCGGGCTGGGCATAAAAGTCAGGGCAGAGCCATCTATTGCTTACATTTGCTTCTGGGATCCAGA
TCTTTCGAAGCTAGCCACCATGGTGCCCAAGAAGAAGAGGAAAGTCTCCAACCTGCTGACTGTGCACCAA
AACCTGCCTGCCCTCCCTGTGGATGCCACCTCTGATGAAGTCAGGAAGAACCTGATGGACATGTTCAGGG
ACAGGCAGGCCTTCTCTGAACACACCTGGAAGATGCTCCTGTCTGTGTGCAGATCCTGGGCTGCCTGGTG
CAAGCTGAACAACAGGAAATGGTTCCCTGCTGAACCTGAGGATGTGAGGGACTACCTCCTGTACCTGCAA
GCCAGAGGCCTGGCTGTGAAGACCATCCAACAGCACCTGGGCCAGCTCAACATGCTGCACAGGAGATCTG
GCCTGCCTCGCCCTTCTGACTCCAATGCTGTGTCCCTGGTGATGAGGAGAATCAGAAAGGAGAATGTGGA
TGCTGGGGAGAGAGCCAAGCAGGCCCTGGCCTTTGAACGCACTGACTTTGACCAAGTCAGATCCCTGATG
GAGAACTCTGACAGATGCCAGGACATCAGGAACCTGGCCTTCCTGGGCATTGCCTACAACACCCTGCTGC
GCATTGCCGAAATTGCCAGAATCAGAGTGAAGGACATCTCCCGCACCGATGGTGGGAGAATGCTGATCCA
CATTGGCAGGACCAAGACCCTGGTGTCCACAGCTGGTGTGGAGAAGGCCCTGTCCCTGGGGGTTACCAAG
CTGGTGGAGAGATGGATCTCTGTGTCTGGTGTGGCTGATGACCCCAACAACTACCTGTTCTGCCGGGTCA
GAAAGAATGGTGTGGCTGCCCCTTCTGCCACCTCCCAACTGTCCACCCGGGCCCTGGAAGGGATCTTTGA
GGCCACCCACCGCCTGATCTATGGTGCCAAGGATGACTCTGGGCAGAGATACCTGGCCTGGTCTGGCCAC
TCTGCCAGAGTGGGTGCTGCCACCGACATGGCCAGGGCTGGTGTGTCCATCCCTGAAATCATGCAGGCTG
GTGGCTGGACCAATGTGAACATTGTGATGAACTACATCAGAAACCTGGACTCTGAGACTGGGGCCATGGT
GAGGCTGCTCGAAGATGGGGACTGAGGCGCGCCGAATTCAAGCTTCTCGAGAGATCTTCGACTGTGCCTT
CTAGTTGCCAGCCATCTGTTGTTTGCCCCTCCCCCGTGCCTTCCTTGACCCTGGAAGGTGCCACTCCCAC
TGTCCTTTCCTAATAAAATGAGGAAATTGCATCGCATTGTCTGAGTAGGTGTCATTCTATTCTGGGGGGT
GGGGTGGGGCAGGACAGCAAGGGGGAGGATTGGGAAGACAATAGCAGGCATGAGATCTCACGTGCGGACC
GAGCGGCCGCAGGAACCCCTAGTGATGGAGTTGGCCACTCCCTCTCTGCGCGCTCGCTCGCTCACTGAGG
CCGGGCGACCAAAGGTCGCCCGACGCCCGGGCTTTGCCCGGGCGGCCTCAGTGAGCGAGCGAGCGCGCAG
CTGCCTGCAGGGGCGCCTGATGCGGTATTTTCTCCTTACGCATCTGTGCGGTATTTCACACCGCATA
[95 nt withheld, positions 2378-2472]
T
[46 nt withheld, positions 2474-2519]
C
[141 nt withheld, positions 2521-2661]
CCTTTGACGTTGGAGTCCACGTTCTTT
[37 nt withheld, positions 2689-2725]
ACTCTATCTCGGGCTATTCTTTTGATTTATAAGGGATTTTGCCGATTTCGGTCTATTGGTTAAAAAATGA
GCTGATTTAACAAAAATTTAACGCGAATTTTAACAAAATATTAACGTTTACAATTTTATGGTGCACTCTC
AGTACAATCTGCTCTGATGCCGCATAGTTAAGCCAGCCCCGACACCCGCCAACACCCGCTGACGCGCCCT
GACGGGCTTGTCTGCTCCCGGCATCCGCTTACAGACAAGCTGTGACCGTCTCCGGGAGCTGCATGTGTCA
GAGGTTTTCACCGTCATCACCGAAACGCGCGAGACGAAAGGGCCTCGTGATACGCCTATTTTTATAGGTT
AATGTCATGATAATAATGGTTTCTTAGACGTCAGGTGGCACTTTTCGGGGAAATGTGCGCGGAACCCCTA
TTTGTTTATTTTTCTAAATACATTCAAATATGTATCCGCTCATGAGACAATAACCCTGATAAATGCTTCA
ATAATATTGAAAAAGGAAGAGTATGAGTATTCAACATTTCCGTGTCGCCCTTATTCCCTTTTTTGCGGCA
TTTTGCCTTCCTGTTTTTGCTCACCCAGAAACGCTGGTGAAAGTAAAAGATGCTGAAGATCAGTTGGGTG
CACGAGTGGGTTACATCGAACTGGATCTCAACAGCGGTAAGATCCTTGAGAGTTTTCGCCCCGAAGAACG
TTTTCCAATGATGAGCACTTTTAAAGTTCTGCTATGTGGCGCGGTATTATCCCGTATTGACGCCGGGCAA
GAGCAACTCGGTCGCCGCATACACTATTCTCAGAATGACTTGGTTGAGTACTCACCAGTCACAGAAAAGC
ATCTTACGGATGGCATGACAGTAAGAGAATTATGCAGTGCTGCCATAACCATGAGTGATAACACTGCGGC
CAACTTACTTCTGACAACGATCGGAGGACCGAAGGAGCTAACCGCTTTTTTGCACAACATGGGGGATCAT
GTAACTCGCCTTGATCGTTGGGAACCGGAGCTGAATGAAGCCATACCAAACGACGAGCGTGACACCACGA
TGCCTGTAGCAATGGCAACAACGTTGCGCAAACTATTAACTGGCGAACTACTTACTCTAGCTTCCCGGCA
ACAATTAATAGACTGGATGGAGGCGGATAAAGTTGCAGGACCACTTCTGCGCTCGGCCCTTCCGGCTGGC
TGGTTTATTGCTGATAAATCTGGAGCCGGTGAGCGTGGGTCTCGCGGTATCATTGCAGCACTGGGGCCAG
ATGGTAAGCCCTCCCGTATCGTAGTTATCTACACGACGGGGAGTCAGGCAACTATGGATGAACGAAATAG
ACAGATCGCTGAGATAGGTGCCTCACTGATTAAGCATTGGTAACTGTCAGACCAAGTTTACTCATATATA
CTTTAGATTGATTTAAAACTTCATTTTTAATTTAAAAGGATCTAGGTGAAGATCCTTTTTGATAATCTCA
TGACCAAAATCCCTTAACGTGAGTTTTCGTTCCACTGAGCGTCAGACCCCGTAGAAAAGATCAAAGGATC
TTCTTGAGATCCTTTTTTTCTGCGCGTAATCTGCTGCTTGCAAACAAAAAAACCACCGCTACCAGCGGTG
GTTTGTTTGCCGGATCAAGAGCTACCAACTCTTTTTCCGAAGGTAACTGGCTTCAGCAGAGCGCAGATAC
CAAATACTGTTCTTCTAGTGTAGCCGTAGTTAGGCCACCACTTCAAGAACTCTGTAGCACCGCCTACATA
CCTCGCTCTGCTAATCCTGTTACCAGTGGCTGCTGCCAGTGGCGATAAGTCGTGTCTTACCGGGTTGGAC
TCAAGACGATAGTTACCGGATAAGGCGCAGCGGTCGGGCTGAACGGGGGGTTCGTGCACACAGCCCAGCT
TGGAGCGAACGACCTACACCGAACTGAGATACCTACAGCGTGAGCTATGAGAAAGCGCCACGCTTCCCGA
AGGGAGAAAGGCGGACAGGTATCCGGTAAGCGGCAGGGTCGGAACAGGAGAGCGCACGAGGGAGCTTCCA
GGGGGAAACGCCTGGTATCTTTATAGTCCTGTCGGGTTTCGCCACCTCTGACTTGAGCGTCGATTTTTGT
GATGCTCGTCAGGGGGGCGGAGCCTATGGAAAAACGCCAGCAACGCGGCCTTTTTACGGTTCCTGGCCTT
TTGCTGGCCTTTTGCTCACATGT
